>Addgene plasmid #160092 | pLX304_zeo | addgene full sequence | sequence record 314276 | Addgene NGS Result
TTGCGCCTTTTCCAAGGCAGCCCTGGGTTTGCGCAGGGACGCGGCTGCTCTGGGCGTGGTTCCGGGAAAC
GCAGCGGCGCCGACCCTGGGTCTCGCACATTCTTCACGTCCGTTCGCAGCGTCACCCGGATCTTCGCCGC
TACCCTTGTGGGCCCCCCGGCGACGCTTCCTGCTCCGCCCCTAAGTCGGGAAGGTTCCTTGCGGTTCGCG
GCGTGCCGGACGTGACAAACGGAAGCCGCACGTCTCACTAGTACCCTCGCAGACGGACAGCGCCAGGGAG
CAATGGCAGCGCGCCGACCGCGATGGGCTGTGGCCAATAGCGGCTGCTCAGCAGGGCGCGCCGAGAGCAG
CGGCCGGGAAGGGGCGGTGCGGGAGGCGGGGTGTGGGGCGGTAGTGTGGGCCCTGTTCCTGCCCGCGCGG
TGTTCCGCATTCTGCAAGCCTCCGGAGCGCACGTCGGCAGTCGGCTCCCTCGTTGACCGAATCACCGACC
TCTCTCCCCAGGGGGTACCACCATGGCCAAGTTGACCAGTGCCGTTCCGGTGCTCACCGCGCGCGACGTC
GCCGGAGCGGTCGAGTTCTGGACCGACCGGCTCGGGTTCTCCCGGGACTTCGTGGAGGACGACTTCGCCG
GTGTGGTCCGGGACGACGTGACCCTGTTCATCAGCGCGGTCCAGGACCAGGTGGTGCCGGACAACACCCT
GGCCTGGGTGTGGGTGCGCGGCCTGGACGAGCTGTACGCCGAGTGGTCGGAGGTCGTGTCCACGAACTTC
CGGGACGCCTCCGGGCCGGCCATGACCGAGATCGGCGAGCAGCCGTGGGGGCGGGAGTTCGCCCTGCGCG
ACCCGGCCGGCAACTGCGTGCACTTCGTGGCCGAGGAGCAGGACTGACTGCAGCTGCAGTAGTAAGAATT
CTAGATCTTGAGACAAATGGCAGTATTCATCCACAATTTTAAAAGAAAAGGGGGGATTGGGGGGTACAGT
GCAGGGGAAAGAATAGTAGACATAATAGCAACAGACATACAAACTAAAGAATTACAAAAACAAATTACAA
AAATTCAAAATTTTCGGGTTTATTACAGGGACAGCAGAGATCCACTTTGGCGCCGGCTCGAGGGGGCCCG
GGGTTATTAATAGTAATCAATTACGGGGTCATTAGTTCATAGCCCATATATGGAGTTCCGCGTTACATAA
CTTACGGTAAATGGCCCGCCTGGCTGACCGCCCAACGACCCCCGCCCATTGACGTCAATAATGACGTATG
TTCCCATAGTAACGCCAATAGGGACTTTCCATTGACGTCAATGGGTGGAGTATTTACGGTAAACTGCCCA
CTTGGCAGTACATCAAGTGTATCATATGCCAAGTACGCCCCCTATTGACGTCAATGACGGTAAATGGCCC
GCCTGGCATTATGCCCAGTACATGACCTTATGGGACTTTCCTACTTGGCAGTACATCTACGTATTAGTCA
TCGCTATTACCATGGTGATGCGGTTTTGGCAGTACATCAATGGGCGTGGATAGCGGTTTGACTCACGGGG
ATTTCCAAGTCTCCACCCCATTGACGTCAATGGGAGTTTGTTTTGGCACCAAAATCAACGGGACTTTCCA
AAATGTCGTAACAACTCCGCCCCATTGACGCAAATGGGCGGTAGGCGTGTACGGTGGGAGGTCTATATAA
GCAGAGCTCTCTGGCTAACTGTCGGGATCAACAAGTTTGTACAAAAAAGCTGAACGAGAAACGTAAAATG
ATATAAATATCAATATATTAAATTAGATTTTGCATAAAAAACAGACTACATAATACTGTAAAACACAACA
TATCCAGTCACTATGGCGGCCGCATTAGGCACCCCAGGCTTTACACTTTATGCTTCCGGCTCGTATAATG
TGTGGATTTTGAGTTAGGATCCGTCGAGATTTTCAGGAGCTAAGGAAGCTAAAATGGAGAAAAAAATCAC
TGGATATACCACCGTTGATATATCCCAATGGCATCGTAAAGAACATTTTGAGGCATTTCAGTCAGTTGCT
CAATGTACCTATAACCAGACCGTTCAGCTGGATATTACGGCCTTTTTAAAGACCGTAAAGAAAAATAAGC
ACAAGTTTTATCCGGCCTTTATTCACATTCTTGCCCGCCTGATGAATGCTCATCCGGAATTCCGTATGGC
AATGAAAGACGGTGAGCTGGTGATATGGGATAGTGTTCACCCTTGTTACACCGTTTTCCATGAGCAAACT
GAAACGTTTTCATCGCTCTGGAGTGAATACCACGACGATTTCCGGCAGTTTCTACACATATATTCGCAAG
ATGTGGCGTGTTACGGTGAAAACCTGGCCTATTTCCCTAAAGGGTTTATTGAGAATATGTTTTTCGTCTC
AGCCAATCCCTGGGTGAGTTTCACCAGTTTTGATTTAAACGTGGCCAATATGGACAACTTCTTCGCCCCC
GTTTTCACCATGGGCAAATATTATACGCAAGGCGACAAGGTGCTGATGCCGCTGGCGATTCAGGTTCATC
ATGCCGTTTGTGATGGCTTCCATGTCGGCAGAATGCTTAATGAATTACAACAGTACTGCGATGAGTGGCA
GGGCGGGGCGTAAAGATCTGGATCCGGCTTACTAAAAGCCAGATAACAGTATGCGTATTTGCGCGCTGAT
TTTTGCGGTATAAGAATATATACTGATATGTATACCCGAAGTATGTCAAAAAGAGGTATGCTATGAAGCA
GCGTATTACAGTGACAGTTGACAGCGACAGCTATCAGTTGCTCAAGGCATATATGATGTCAATATCTCCG
GTCTGGTAAGCACAACCATGCAGAATGAAGCCCGTCGTCTGCGTGCCGAACGCTGGAAAGCGGAAAATCA
GGAAGGGATGGCTGAGGTCGCCCGGTTTATTGAAATGAACGGCTCTTTTGCTGACGAGAACAGGGGCTGG
TGAAATGCAGTTTAAGGTTTACACCTATAAAAGAGAGAGCCGTTATCGTCTGTTTGTGGATGTACAGAGT
GATATTATTGACACGCCCGGGCGACGGATGGTGATCCCCCTGGCCAGTGCACGTCTGCTGTCAGATAAAG
TCTCCCGTGAACTTTACCCGGTGGTGCATATCGGGGATGAAAGCTGGCGCATGATGACCACCGATATGGC
CAGTGTGCCGGTCTCCGTTATCGGGGAAGAAGTGGCTGATCTCAGCCACCGCGAAAATGACATCAAAAAC
GCCATTAACCTGATGTTCTGGGGAATATAAATGTCAGGCTCCCTTATACACAGCCAGTCTGCAGGTCGAC
CATAGTGACTGGATATGTTGTGTTTTACAGTATTATGTAGTCTGTTTTTTATGCAAAATCTAATTTAATA
TATTGATATTTATATCATTTTACGTTTCTCGTTCAGCTTTCTTGTACAAAGTGGTTGGTAAGCCTATCCC
TAACCCTCTCCTCGGTCTCGATTCTACGTAGTAATGAGCTAGCGCTAACCGGTGGCGCGTTAAGTCGACA
ATCAACCTCTGGATTACAAAATTTGTGAAAGATTGACTGGTATTCTTAACTATGTTGCTCCTTTTACGCT
ATGTGGATACGCTGCTTTAATGCCTTTGTATCATGCTATTGCTTCCCGTATGGCTTTCATTTTCTCCTCC
TTGTATAAATCCTGGTTGCTGTCTCTTTATGAGGAGTTGTGGCCCGTTGTCAGGCAACGTGGCGTGGTGT
GCACTGTGTTTGCTGACGCAACCCCCACTGGTTGGGGCATTGCCACCACCTGTCAGCTCCTTTCCGGGAC
TTTCGCTTTCCCCCTCCCTATTGCCACGGCGGAACTCATCGCCGCCTGCCTTGCCCGCTGCTGGACAGGG
GCTCGGCTGTTGGGCACTGACAATTCCGTGGTGTTGTCGGGGAAATCATCGTCCTTTCCTTGGCTGCTCG
CCTGTGTTGCCACCTGGATTCTGCGCGGGACGTCCTTCTGCTACGTCCCTTCGGCCCTCAATCCAGCGGA
CCTTCCTTCCCGCGGCCTGCTGCCGGCTCTGCGGCCTCTTCCGCGTCTTCGCCTTCGCCCTCAGACGAGT
CGGATCTCCCTTTGGGCCGCCTCCCCGCGTCGACTTTAAGACCAATGACTTACAAGGCAGCTGTAGATCT
TAGCCACTTTTTAAAAGAAAAGGGGGGACTGGAAGGGCTAATTCACTCCCAACGAAGACAAGATCTGCTT
TTTGCTTGTACTGGGTCTCTCTGGTTAGACCAGATCTGAGCCTGGGAGCTCTCTGGCTAACTAGGGAACC
CACTGCTTAAGCCTCAATAAAGCTTGCCTTGAGTGCTTCAAGTAGTGTGTGCCCGTCTGTTGTGTGACTC
TGGTAACTAGAGATCCCTCAGACCCTTTTAGTCAGTGTGGAAAATCTCTAGCAGTACGTATAGTAGTTCA
TGTCATCTTATTATTCAGTATTTATAACTTGCAAAGAAATGAATATCAGAGAGTGAGAGGAACTTGTTTA
TTGCAGCTTATAATGGTTACAAATAAAGCAATAGCATCACAAATTTCACAAATAAAGCATTTTTTTCACT
GCATTCTAGTTGTGGTTTGTCCAAACTCATCAATGTATCTTATCATGTCTGGCTCTAGCTATCCCGCCCC
TAACTCCGCCCATCCCGCCCCTAACTCCGCCCAGTTCCGCCCATTCTCCGCCCCATGGCTGACTAATTTT
TTTTATTTATGCAGAGGCCGAGGCCGCCTCGGCCTCTGAGCTATTCCAGAAGTAGTGAGGAGGCTTTTTT
GGAGGCCTAGGGACGTACCCAATTCGCCCTATAGTGAGTCGTATTACGCGCGCTCACTGGCCGTCGTTTT
ACAACGTCGTGACTGGGAAAACCCTGGCGTTACCCAACTTAATCGCCTTGCAGCACATCCCCCTTTCGCC
AGCTGGCGTAATAGCGAAGAGGCCCGCACCGATCGCCCTTCCCAACAGTTGCGCAGCCTGAATGGCGAAT
GGG
[124 nt withheld, positions 4974-5097]
C
[91 nt withheld, positions 5099-5189]
A
[49 nt withheld, positions 5191-5239]
CCTTTGACGTTGGAGTCCACGTTCTTT
[37 nt withheld, positions 5267-5303]
ACCCTATCTCGGTCTATTCTTTTGATTTATAAGGGATTTTGCCGATTTCGGCCTATTGGTTAAAAAATGA
GCTGATTTAACAAAAATTTAACGCGAATTTTAACAAAATATTAACGCTTACAATTTAGGTGGCACTTTTC
GGGGAAATGTGCGCGGAACCCCTATTTGTTTATTTTTCTAAATACATTCAAATATGTATCCGCTCATGAG
ACAATAACCCTGATAAATGCTTCAATAATATTGAAAAAGGAAGAGTATGAGTATTCAACATTTCCGTGTC
GCCCTTATTCCCTTTTTTGCGGCATTTTGCCTTCCTGTTTTTGCTCACCCAGAAACGCTGGTGAAAGTAA
AAGATGCTGAAGATCAGTTGGGTGCACGAGTGGGTTACATCGAACTGGATCTCAACAGCGGTAAGATCCT
TGAGAGTTTTCGCCCCGAAGAACGTTTTCCAATGATGAGCACTTTTAAAGTTCTGCTATGTGGCGCGGTA
TTATCCCGTATTGACGCCGGGCAAGAGCAACTCGGTCGCCGCATACACTATTCTCAGAATGACTTGGTTG
AGTACTCACCAGTCACAGAAAAGCATCTTACGGATGGCATGACAGTAAGAGAATTATGCAGTGCTGCCAT
AACCATGAGTGATAACACTGCGGCCAACTTACTTCTGACAACGATCGGAGGACCGAAGGAGCTAACCGCT
TTTTTGCACAACATGGGGGATCATGTAACTCGCCTTGATCGTTGGGAACCGGAGCTGAATGAAGCCATAC
CAAACGACGAGCGTGACACCACGATGCCTGTAGCAATGGCAACAACGTTGCGCAAACTATTAACTGGCGA
ACTACTTACTCTAGCTTCCCGGCAACAATTAATAGACTGGATGGAGGCGGATAAAGTTGCAGGACCACTT
CTGCGCTCGGCCCTTCCGGCTGGCTGGTTTATTGCTGATAAATCTGGAGCCGGTGAGCGTGGGTCTCGCG
GTATCATTGCAGCACTGGGGCCAGATGGTAAGCCCTCCCGTATCGTAGTTATCTACACGACGGGGAGTCA
GGCAACTATGGATGAACGAAATAGACAGATCGCTGAGATAGGTGCCTCACTGATTAAGCATTGGTAACTG
TCAGACCAAGTTTACTCATATATACTTTAGATTGATTTAAAACTTCATTTTTAATTTAAAAGGATCTAGG
TGAAGATCCTTTTTGATAATCTCATGACCAAAATCCCTTAACGTGAGTTTTCGTTCCACTGAGCGTCAGA
CCCCGTAGAAAAGATCAAAGGATCTTCTTGAGATCCTTTTTTTCTGCGCATAATCTGCTGCTTGCAAACA
AAAAAACCACCGCTACCAGCGGTGGTTTGTTTGCCGGATCAAGAGCTACCAACTCTTTTTCCGAAGGTAA
CTGGCTTCAGCAGAGCGCAGATACCAAATACTGTTCTTCTAGTGTAGCCGTAGTTAGGCCACCACTTCAA
GAACTCTGTAGCACCGCCTACATACCTCGCTCTGCTAATCCTGTTACCAGTGGCTGCTGCCAGTGGCGAT
AAGTCGTGTCTTACCGGGTTGGACTCAAGACGATAGTTACCGGATAAGGCGCAGCGGTCGGGCTGAACGG
GGGGTTCGTGCACACAGCCCAGCTTGGAGCGAACGACCTACACCGAACTGAGATACCTACAGCGTGAGCT
ATGAGAAAGCGCCACGCTTCCCGAAGGGAGAAAGGCGGACAGGTATCCGGTAAGCGGCAGGGTCGGAACA
GGAGAGCGCACGAGGGAGCTTCCAGGGGGAAACGCCTGGTATCTTTATAGTCCTGTCGGGTTTCGCCACC
TCTGACTTGAGCGTCGATTTTTGTGATGCTCGTCAGGGGGGCGGAGCCTATGGAAAAACGCCAGCAACGC
GGCCTTTTTACGGTTCCTGGCCTTTTGCTGGCCTTTTGCTCACATGTTCTTTCCTGCGTTATCCCCTGAT
TCTGTGGATAACCGTATTACCGCCTTTGAGTGAGCTGATACCGCTCGCCGCAGCCGAACGACCGAGCGCA
GCGAGTCAGTGAGCGAGGAAGCGGAAGAGCGCCCAATACGCAAACCGCCTCTCCCCGCGCGTTGGCCGAT
TCATTAATGCAGCTGGCACGACAGGTTTCCCGACTGGAAAGCGGGCAGTGAGCGCAACGCAATTAATGTG
AGTTAGCTCACTCATTAGGCACCCCAGGCTTTACACTTTATGCTTCCGGCTCGTATGTTGTGTGGAATTG
TGAGCGGATAACAATTTCACACAGGAAACAGCTATGACCATGATTACGCCAAGCGCGCAATTAACCCTCA
CTAAAGGGAACAAAAGCTGGAGCTGCAAGCTTAATGTAGTCTTATGCAATACTCTTGTAGTCTTGCAACA
TGGTAACGATGAGTTAGCAACATGCCTTACAAGGAGAGAAAAAGCACCGTGCATGCCGATTGGTGGAAGT
AAGGTGGTACGATCGTGCCTTATTAGGAAGGCAACAGACGGGTCTGACATGGATTGGACGAACCACTGAA
TTGCCGCATTGCAGAGATATTGTATTTAAGTGCCTAGCTCGATACATAAACGGGTCTCTCTGGTTAGACC
AGATCTGAGCCTGGGAGCTCTCTGGCTAACTAGGGAACCCACTGCTTAAGCCTCAATAAAGCTTGCCTTG
AGTGCTTCAAGTAGTGTGTGCCCGTCTGTTGTGTGACTCTGGTAACTAGAGATCCCTCAGACCCTTTTAG
TCAGTGTGGAAAATCTCTAGCAGTGGCGCCCGAACAGGGACTTGAAAGCGAAAGGGAAACCAGAGGAGCT
CTCTCGACGCAGGACTCGGCTTGCTGAAGCGCGCACGGCAAGAGGCGAGGGGCGGCGACTGGTGAGTACG
CCAAAAATTTTGACTAGCGGAGGCTAGAAGGAGAGAGATGGGTGCGAGAGCGTCAGTATTAAGCGGGGGA
GAATTAGATCGCGATGGGAAAAAATTCGGTTAAGGCCAGGGGGAAAGAAAAAATATAAATTAAAACATAT
AGTATGGGCAAGCAGGGAGCTAGAACGATTCGCAGTTAATCCTGGCCTGTTAGAAACATCAGAAGGCTGT
AGACAAATACTGGGACAGCTACAACCATCCCTTCAGACAGGATCAGAAGAACTTAGATCATTATATAATA
CAGTAGCAACCCTCTATTGTGTGCATCAAAGGATAGAGATAAAAGACACCAAGGAAGCTTTAGACAAGAT
AGAGGAAGAGCAAAACAAAAGTAAGACCACCGCACAGCAAGCGGCCGCTGATCTTCAGACCTGGAGGAGG
AGATATGAGGGACAATTGGAGAAGTGAATTATATAAATATAAAGTAGTAAAAATTGAACCATTAGGAGTA
GCACCCACCAAGGCAAAGAGAAGAGTGGTGCAGAGAGAAAAAAGAGCAGTGGGAATAGGAGCTTTGTTCC
TTGGGTTCTTGGGAGCAGCAGGAAGCACTATGGGCGCAGCGTCAATGACGCTGACGGTACAGGCCAGACA
ATTATTGTCTGGTATAGTGCAGCAGCAGAACAATTTGCTGAGGGCTATTGAGGCGCAACAGCATCTGTTG
CAACTCACAGTCTGGGGCATCAAGCAGCTCCAGGCAAGAATCCTGGCTGTGGAAAGATACCTAAAGGATC
AACAGCTCCTGGGGATTTGGGGTTGCTCTGGAAAACTCATTTGCACCACTGCTGTGCCTTGGAATGCTAG
TTGGAGTAATAAATCTCTGGAACAGATTTGGAATCACACGACCTGGATGGAGTGGGACAGAGAAATTAAC
AATTACACAAGCTTAATACACTCCTTAATTGAAGAATCGCAAAACCAGCAAGAAAAGAATGAACAAGAAT
TATTGGAATTAGATAAATGGGCAAGTTTGTGGAATTGGTTTAACATAACAAATTGGCTGTGGTATATAAA
ATTATTCATAATGATAGTAGGAGGCTTGGTAGGTTTAAGAATAGTTTTTGCTGTACTTTCTATAGTGAAT
AGAGTTAGGCAGGGATATTCACCATTATCGTTTCAGACCCACCTCCCAACCCCGAGGGGACCC
Features (pLannotate 1.2.2; 35 found; start..end, strand, type, name):
      1..501     +  promoter       hPGK promoter: human phosphoglycerate kinase 1 promoter
    513..887     +  CDS            BleoR: antibiotic-binding protein; Sh ble from Streptoalloteichus hindustanus; confers resistance to bleomycin, phleomycin, and Zeocin™
    947..1064    +  misc_feature   cPPT/CTS: central polypurine tract and central termination sequence of HIV-1
   1181..1484    +  enhancer       CMV enhancer: human cytomegalovirus immediate early enhancer
   1485..1688    +  promoter       CMV promoter: human cytomegalovirus (CMV) immediate early promoter
   1711..1835    +  protein_bind   attR1: mutant version of attR; recombination site for the Gateway® LR reaction LR Clonase™
   1860..1890    +  promoter       lac UV5 promoter: E. coli lac promoter with an "up" mutation
   1914..1943    +  promoter       cat promoter (fragment): promoter of the E. coli cat gene encoding chloramphenicol acetyltransferase
   1944..2603    +  CDS            CmR: chloramphenicol acetyltransferase; cat; confers resistance to chloramphenicol
   2782..2940    +  CDS            ccdA (fragment): CCDA_ECO57 - Also known as H, letA. Experimental evidence at protein level: Swiss-Prot protein existence level 1. Antitoxin component of a type II toxin-antitoxin (TA) system which inhibits the post-segregational killing (PSK) of plasmid-free cells, also referred to as a plasmid addiction system. Binds to and blocks the activity of CcdB; will also remove bound CcdB protein from the CcdB-GyrA complex by forming a CcdA-CcdB complex, a process termed rejuvenation. Functions as a transcriptional corepressor for the ccdAB operon, repression also requires CcdB (By similarity). From Escherichia coli
   2945..3247    +  CDS            ccdB: CCDB_ECOLI - Also known as G, letB, letD. Experimental evidence at protein level: Swiss-Prot protein existence level 1. Toxic component of a type II toxin-antitoxin (TA) system, functioning in plasmid maintainence. Responsible for the post- segregational killing (PSK) of plasmid-free cells, also referred to as a plasmid addiction system. Half-life of over 2 hours. Cell killing by CcdB is accompanied by filamentation, defects in chromosome and plasmid segregation, defects in cell division, formation of anucleate cells, decreased DNA synthesis and plasmid loss. Interferes with the activity of DN
   3291..3415    -  protein_bind   attR2: mutant version of attR; recombination site for the Gateway® LR reaction LR Clonase™
   3417..3458    +  CDS            V5 tag: epitope tag from simian virus 5
   3500..4088    +  misc_feature   WPRE: woodchuck hepatitis virus posttranscriptional regulatory element
   4139..4158    +  misc_feature   cPPT/CTS (fragment): central polypurine tract and central termination sequence of HIV-1
   4160..4393    +  LTR            3' LTR (ΔU3): self-inactivating 3' long terminal repeat (LTR) from HIV-1
   4471..4592    +  polyA_signal   SV40 poly(A) signal: SV40 polyadenylation signal
   4632..4767    +  rep_origin     SV40 ori: SV40 origin of replication
   4788..4806    -  promoter       T7 promoter: promoter for bacteriophage T7 RNA polymerase
   4814..4969    +  CDS            lacZα (fragment): LacZα fragment of β-galactosidase; lacZ fragment
   4974..5402    +  rep_origin     f1 ori (sequence partly withheld): f1 bacteriophage origin of replication; arrow indicates direction of (+) strand synthesis
   5455..5559    +  promoter       AmpR promoter: bla
   5560..6420    +  CDS            AmpR: β-lactamase; bla; confers resistance to ampicillin, carbenicillin, and related antibiotics
   6591..7179    +  rep_origin     ori: high-copy-number ColE1/pMB1/pBR322/pUC origin of replication
   7362..7454    +  CDS            lacI (fragment): lac repressor; lacI; The lac repressor binds to the lac operator to inhibit transcription in E. coli. This inhibition can be relieved by adding lactose or isopropyl-β-D-thiogalactopyranoside (IPTG).
   7467..7488    +  protein_bind   CAP binding site: CAP binding activates transcription in the presence of cAMP. E. coli catabolite activator protein
   7503..7533    +  promoter       lac promoter: promoter for the E. coli lac operon
   7541..7557    +  protein_bind   lac operator: The lac repressor binds to the lac operator to inhibit transcription in E. coli. This inhibition can be relieved by adding lactose or isopropyl-β-D-thiogalactopyranoside (IPTG). lac repressor encoded by lacI
   7602..7620    +  promoter       T3 promoter: promoter for bacteriophage T3 RNA polymerase
   7648..7874    +  promoter       RSV promoter: Rous sarcoma virus enhancer/promoter
   7875..8055    +  LTR            5' LTR (truncated): truncated 5' long terminal repeat (LTR) from HIV-1
   8102..8227    +  misc_feature   HIV-1 Ψ: packaging signal of human immunodeficiency virus type 1
   8211..8574    +  CDS            HIV-1 gag (fragment): gag protein from human immunodeficiency virus 1; gag
   8720..8953    +  misc_feature   RRE: The Rev response element (RRE) of HIV-1 allows for Rev-dependent mRNA export from the nucleus to the cytoplasm.
   9330..9356    +  CDS            Rev (fragment): human immunodeficiency virus 1 (HIV-1) Rev protein; rev; enhances nuclear export of unspliced and incompletely spliced viral mRNAs
