[The description below was written by a language model from this plasmid's Addgene catalogue record and pLannotate feature annotations shown in this document.]
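Description:
pLX304_zeo is an empty lentiviral Gateway destination vector for gene expression in mammalian cells, built on the pLX304 backbone and carrying a Zeocin selection marker. The viral portion has a third-generation, self-inactivating layout. An RSV promoter drives a truncated HIV-1 5' LTR, followed by the Ψ packaging signal, a gag fragment, the Rev response element and a cPPT/CTS. The transfer cassette ends in a ΔU3 3' LTR and is followed by an SV40 poly(A) signal. These elements allow the genomic RNA to be packaged when helper functions are supplied in trans, while the integrated provirus lacks LTR promoter activity.

Two expression units sit inside the viral genome. A human PGK promoter drives the Sh ble gene (BleoR), allowing Zeocin selection of transduced cells. Downstream, the CMV enhancer/promoter precedes the Gateway cassette: attR1 and attR2 flank a chloramphenicol resistance gene and the ccdB toxin gene. An LR recombination with an entry clone replaces this cassette with the gene of interest. A V5 epitope tag sits immediately after attR2, so an open reading frame without a stop codon can presumably be tagged at its C terminus. A WPRE follows to enhance transcript expression.

In bacteria, the plasmid replicates from a high-copy ColE1/pUC-type origin and also carries an f1 origin. It is selected with ampicillin and chloramphenicol, and it must be maintained in a ccdB-tolerant strain because the toxin gene is intact. The record lists no insert. The sequenced record (9,356 nt) agrees closely with the stated backbone size of 9,363 bp.
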