Addgene plasmid #160092: pLX304_zeo
Purpose: (Empty Backbone) Lentiviral vector for mammalian gene expression
Depositing lab: Rizwan Haq. Depositing organization: Dana-Farber Cancer Institute. Publication: Inactivation of Fbxw7 impairs dsRNA sensing and confers resistance to PD-1 blockade. Gstalder C, Liu D, Miao D, Lutterbach B, DeVine AL, Lin C, Shettigar M, Pancholi P, Buchbinder EI, Carter SL, Manos MP, Rojas-Rudilla V, Brennick R, Gjini E, Chen PH, Lako A, Rodig S, Yoon CH, Freeman GJ, Barbie DA, Hodi FS, Miles W, Van Allen EM, Haq R. Cancer Discov. 2020 May 5. pii: 2159-8290.CD-19-1416. doi: 10.1158/2159-8290.CD-19-1416. PubMed 32371478.
Backbone
  Vector backbone: pLX304 backbone
  Backbone size (bp): 9363
  Vector type: Mammalian Expression, Lentiviral ; Gateway destination vector
  Selectable markers: Zeocin
Growth in bacteria
  Bacterial resistance: Chloramphenicol and Ampicillin, 25 & 100 μg/mL
  Growth temperature: 30°C
  Growth strain: ccdB Survival
  Copy number: High Copy
Gene/Insert
  Gene/Insert name: None
Terms and licenses: Academic/Nonprofit Terms; Industry Terms: Not Available to Industry
How to cite: pLX304_zeo was a gift from Rizwan Haq (Addgene plasmid # 160092 ; http://n2t.net/addgene:160092 ; RRID:Addgene_160092)
